Addgene plasmid #158309: pLKO_Tag.VSVg.S.Ollas_NGFR
Purpose: Protein Barcode (Pro-Code) for vector/cell tracking. Contains U6 trRNA cassette for sgRNA cloning. Enables phenotypic CRISPR screens at a single cell resolution (using cytometry).
Depositing lab: Brian Brown. Depositing organization: Icahn School of Medicine at Mount Sinai. Publication: Protein Barcodes Enable High-Dimensional Single-Cell CRISPR Screens. Wroblewska A, Dhainaut M, Ben-Zvi B, Rose SA, Park ES, Amir ED, Bektesevic A, Baccarini A, Merad M, Rahman AH, Brown BD. Cell. 2018 Nov 1;175(4):1141-1155.e16. doi: 10.1016/j.cell.2018.09.022. Epub 2018 Oct 18. PubMed 30343902.
Backbone
  Vector backbone: pLKO
  Backbone size w/o insert (bp): 9000
  Vector type: Lentiviral, CRISPR
Growth in bacteria
  Bacterial resistance: Ampicillin, 100 μg/mL
  Growth temperature: 37°C
  Growth strain: NEB Stable
  Copy number: High Copy
Gene/Insert
  Gene/Insert name: Pro-Code Tagged human dNGFR
  Species: H. sapiens (human)
  Insert size (bp): 1000
  Mutation: Truncation of the signaling domain
  Entrez Gene: NGFR (a.k.a. CD271, Gp80-LNGFR, TNFRSF16, p75(NTR), p75NTR)
  Promoter: EF1a
  Tag / fusion protein: Tag.VSVg.S.Ollas (N terminal on insert)
  Cloning method: Restriction Enzyme; 5′ cloning site Unknown (unknown if destroyed)
  Sequencing primers: 5′ cctttttgagtttggatcttggttcat
Terms and licenses: Academic/Nonprofit Terms; Industry Terms: Not Available to Industry
How to cite: pLKO_Tag.VSVg.S.Ollas_NGFR was a gift from Brian Brown (Addgene plasmid # 158309 ; http://n2t.net/addgene:158309 ; RRID:Addgene_158309)
