[The description below was written by a language model from this plasmid's Addgene catalogue record and pLannotate feature annotations shown in this document.]
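Description:
pLKO_Tag.VSVg.S.Ollas_NGFR is a lentiviral CRISPR vector on the pLKO backbone (about 8.9 kb as sequenced) that pairs an sgRNA expression cassette with a protein barcode, or "Pro-Code", for tracking transduced cells. It is propagated in E. coli as a high-copy plasmid through a ColE1/pUC-type origin with ampicillin selection (AmpR). An f1 origin, an SV40 origin and remnants of a lac/lacZα cloning region are also present in the backbone. The viral portion has a third-generation layout. An RSV promoter drives a truncated HIV-1 5' LTR, followed by the Ψ packaging signal with a gag fragment, the Rev response element and the cPPT/CTS. A second truncated LTR lies downstream of the payload and is followed by an SV40 polyadenylation signal.

Between the LTRs are two expression units. A human U6 Pol III promoter sits directly upstream of the S. pyogenes Cas9 guide RNA scaffold, giving a site for cloning an sgRNA. No Cas9 gene is annotated, so the nuclease would have to be supplied separately. The EF-1α promoter drives human NGFR truncated to remove its signaling domain (dNGFR), with a WPRE downstream to enhance transcript expression. The record describes an N-terminal fusion to the Tag.VSVg.S.Ollas epitope combination. The individual epitopes are not annotated separately in the feature table, which marks only the NGFR fragment. The truncated receptor acts as a scaffold carrying the epitope combination, which is detected with antibodies by cytometry. That combination then serves as a readable label for the guide carried by the same vector. The stated purpose is vector and cell tracking and phenotypic CRISPR screening at single-cell resolution.
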