Features (pLannotate 1.2.2; 29 found; start..end, strand, type, name):
     50..290     +  promoter       U6 promoter: RNA polymerase III promoter for human U6 snRNA
    317..392     +  misc_RNA       gRNA scaffold: guide RNA scaffold for the Streptococcus pyogenes CRISPR/Cas9 system
    440..557     +  misc_feature   cPPT/CTS: central polypurine tract and central termination sequence of HIV-1
    624..690     +  CDS            small t antigen (fragment): SV40 (simian virus 40) small t antigen
    697..1875    +  promoter       EF-1α promoter: strong constitutive promoter for human elongation factor EF-1α
   1892..1917    +  misc_feature   MCS (fragment): multiple cloning site
   1930..2916    +  CDS            NGFR (fragment): TNR16_HUMAN - Also known as TNFRSF16. Experimental evidence at protein level: Swiss-Prot protein existence level 1. Low affinity receptor which can bind to NGF, BDNF, NTF3, and NTF4. Forms a heterodimeric receptor with SORCS2 that binds the precursor forms of NGF, BDNF and NTF3 with high affinity, and has much lower affinity for mature NGF and BDNF (PubMed:24908487). Plays an important role in differentiation and survival of specific neuronal populations during development (By similarity). Can mediate cell survival as well as cell death of neural cells. Plays a role in the inactivation of RHOA
   2947..3535    +  misc_feature   WPRE: woodchuck hepatitis virus posttranscriptional regulatory element
   3540..3677    +  CDS            nef (fragment): NEF_HV1LA - Experimental evidence at protein level: Swiss-Prot protein existence level 1. Extracellular Nef protein targets CD4(+) T-lymphocytes for apoptosis by interacting with CXCR4 surface receptors. From Human immunodeficiency virus type 1 group M subtype B (isolate Lai) (HIV-1).
   3663..3843    +  LTR            5' LTR (truncated): truncated 5' long terminal repeat (LTR) from HIV-1
   3915..4036    +  polyA_signal   SV40 poly(A) signal: SV40 polyadenylation signal
   4076..4211    +  rep_origin     SV40 ori: SV40 origin of replication
   4232..4250    -  promoter       T7 promoter: promoter for bacteriophage T7 RNA polymerase
   4258..4413    +  CDS            lacZα (fragment): LacZα fragment of β-galactosidase; lacZ fragment
   4418..4846    +  rep_origin     f1 ori (sequence partly withheld): f1 bacteriophage origin of replication; arrow indicates direction of (+) strand synthesis
   4899..5003    +  promoter       AmpR promoter: bla
   5004..5864    +  CDS            AmpR: β-lactamase; bla; confers resistance to ampicillin, carbenicillin, and related antibiotics
   6035..6623    +  rep_origin     ori: high-copy-number ColE1/pMB1/pBR322/pUC origin of replication
   6806..6898    +  CDS            lacI (fragment): lac repressor; lacI; The lac repressor binds to the lac operator to inhibit transcription in E. coli. This inhibition can be relieved by adding lactose or isopropyl-β-D-thiogalactopyranoside (IPTG).
   6911..6932    +  protein_bind   CAP binding site: CAP binding activates transcription in the presence of cAMP. E. coli catabolite activator protein
   6947..6977    +  promoter       lac promoter: promoter for the E. coli lac operon
   6985..7001    +  protein_bind   lac operator: The lac repressor binds to the lac operator to inhibit transcription in E. coli. This inhibition can be relieved by adding lactose or isopropyl-β-D-thiogalactopyranoside (IPTG). lac repressor encoded by lacI
   7046..7064    +  promoter       T3 promoter: promoter for bacteriophage T3 RNA polymerase
   7092..7318    +  promoter       RSV promoter: Rous sarcoma virus enhancer/promoter
   7319..7499    +  LTR            5' LTR (truncated): truncated 5' long terminal repeat (LTR) from HIV-1
   7546..7671    +  misc_feature   HIV-1 Ψ: packaging signal of human immunodeficiency virus type 1
   7655..8018    +  CDS            HIV-1 gag (fragment): gag protein from human immunodeficiency virus 1; gag
   8164..8397    +  misc_feature   RRE: The Rev response element (RRE) of HIV-1 allows for Rev-dependent mRNA export from the nucleus to the cytoplasm.
   8774..8874    +  CDS            Rev (fragment): human immunodeficiency virus 1 (HIV-1) Rev protein; rev; enhances nuclear export of unspliced and incompletely spliced viral mRNAs
>Addgene plasmid #158309 | pLKO_Tag.VSVg.S.Ollas_NGFR | addgene full sequence | sequence record 329891 | Addgene NGS Result
TCGACGGTATCGATCACGAGACTAGTATCGAGCGGCCGCCCCCTTCACCGAGGGCCTATTTCCCATGATT
CCTTCATATTTGCATATACGATACAAGGCTGTTAGAGAGATAATTGGAATTAATTTGACTGTAAACACAA
AGATATTAGTACAAAATACGTGACGTAGAAAGTAATAATTTCTTGGGTAGTTTGCAGTTTTAAAATTATG
TTTTAAAATGGACTATCATATGCTTACCGTAACTTGAAAGTATTTCGATTTCTTGGCTTTATATATCTTG
TGGAAAGGACGAAACACCGGGTCTTCGAGAAGACCTGTTTTAGAGCTAGAAATAGCAAGTTAAAATAAGG
CTAGTCCGTTATCAACTTGAAAAAGTGGCACCGAGTCGGTGCTTTTTTTAATTCTCGACCTCGAGACAAA
TGGCAGTATTCATCCACAATTTTAAAAGAAAAGGGGGGATTGGGGGGTACAGTGCAGGGGAAAGAATAGT
AGACATAATAGCAACAGACATACAAACTAAAGAATTACAAAAACAAATTACAAAAATTCAAAATTTTCGG
GTTTATTACAGGGACAGCAGAGATCCACTTTGGCCGCGGCTCGAGGCGATAAGCTTTGCAAAGATGGATA
AAGTTTTAAACAGAGAGGAATCTTTGCAGCTAATGGACCTTCTAGGTCTTGAAAGGAGTGGGAATTGGCT
CCGGTGCCCGTCAGTGGGCAGAGCGCACATCGCCCACAGTCCCCGAGAAGTTGGGGGGAGGGGTCGGCAA
TTGAACCGGTGCCTAGAGAAGGTGGCGCGGGGTAAACTGGGAAAGTGATGTCGTGTACTGGCTCCGCCTT
TTTCCCGAGGGTGGGGGAGAACCGTATATAAGTGCAGTAGTCGCCGTGAACGTTCTTTTTCGCAACGGGT
TTGCCGCCAGAACACAGGTAAGTGCCGTGTGTGGTTCCCGCGGGCCTGGCCTCTTTACGGGTTATGGCCC
TTGCGTGCCTTGAATTACTTCCACCTGGCTGCAGTACGTGATTCTTGATCCCGAGCTTCGGGTTGGAAGT
GGGTGGGAGAGTTCGAGGCCTTGCGCTTAAGGAGCCCCTTCGCCTCGTGCTTGAGTTGAGGCCTGGCCTG
GGCGCTGGGGCCGCCGCGTGCGAATCTGGTGGCACCTTCGCGCCTGTCTCGCTGCTTTCGATAAGTCTCT
AGCCATTTAAAATTTTTGATGACCTGCTGCGACGCTTTTTTTCTGGCAAGATAGTCTTGTAAATGCGGGC
CAAGATCTGCACACTGGTATTTCGGTTTTTGGGGCCGCGGGCGGCGACGGGGCCCGTGCGTCCCAGCGCA
CATGTTCGGCGAGGCGGGGCCTGCGAGCGCGGCCACCGAGAATCGGACGGGGGTAGTCTCAAGCTGGCCG
GCCTGCTCTGGTGCCTGGCCTCGCGCCGCCGTGTATCGCCCCGCCCTGGGCGGCAAGGCTGGCCCGGTCG
GCACCAGTTGCGTGAGCGGAAAGATGGCCGCTTCCCGGCCCTGCTGCAGGGAGCTCAAAATGGAGGACGC
GGCGCTCGGGAGAGCGGGCGGGTGAGTCACCCACACAAAGGAAAAGGGCCTTTCCGTCCTCAGCCGTCGC
TTCATGTGACTCCACGGAGTACCGGGCGCCGTCCAGGCACCTCGATTAGTTCTCGAGCTTTTGGAGTACG
TCGTCTTTAGGTTGGGGGGAGGGGTTTTATGCGATGGAGTTTCCCCACACTGAGTGGGTGGAGACTGAAG
TTAGGCCAGCTTGGCACTTGATGTAATTCTCCTTGGAATTTGCCCTTTTTGAGTTTGGATCTTGGTTCAT
TCTCAAGCCTCAGACAGTGGTTCAAAGTTTTTTTCTTCCATTTCAGGTGTCGTGAGGAATTCTGCAGTCG
ATCGACGGTACCGCGGGCCCGGGATCCACGGTCGCCACCATGGGGGCAGGTGCCACCGGCCGCGCCATGG
ACGGGCCGCGCCTGCTGCTGTTGCTGCTTCTGGGGGTGTCCCTTGGAGGTGCCAAGGAGGCATGCTATAC
AGATATCGAAATGAATAGACTCGGAAAGGGAGGAGGCGGGGGAGGGAAGGAGACCGCCGCCGCCAAGTTC
GAGAGGCAGCACATGGACAGCGGAGGAGGCGGGGGAGGGAGCGGCTTCGCCAACGAGCTGGGCCCCAGGC
TGATGGGCAAGTGCCCCACAGGCCTGTACACACACAGCGGTGAGTGCTGCAAAGCCTGCAACCTGGGCGA
GGGTGTGGCCCAGCCTTGTGGAGCCAACCAGACCGTGTGTGAGCCCTGCCTGGACAGCGTGACGTTCTCC
GACGTGGTGAGCGCGACCGAGCCGTGCAAGCCGTGCACCGAGTGCGTGGGGCTCCAGAGCATGTCGGCGC
CGTGCGTGGAGGCCGACGACGCCGTGTGCCGCTGCGCCTACGGCTACTACCAGGATGAGACGACTGGGCG
CTGCGAGGCGTGCCGCGTGTGCGAGGCGGGCTCGGGCCTCGTGTTCTCCTGCCAGGACAAGCAGAACACC
GTGTGCGAGGAGTGCCCCGACGGCACGTATTCCGACGAGGCCAACCACGTGGACCCGTGCCTGCCCTGCA
CCGTGTGCGAGGACACCGAGCGCCAGCTCCGCGAGTGCACACGCTGGGCCGACGCCGAGTGCGAGGAGAT
CCCTGGCCGTTGGATTACACGGTCCACACCCCCAGAGGGCTCGGACAGCACAGCCCCCAGCACCCAGGAG
CCTGAGGCACCTCCAGAACAAGACCTCATAGCCAGCACGGTGGCAGGTGTGGTGACCACAGTGATGGGCA
GCTCCCAGCCCGTGGTGACCCGAGGCACCACCGACAACCTCATCCCTGTCTATTGCTCCATCCTGGCTGC
TGTGGTTGTGGGCCTTGTGGCCTACATAGCCTTCAAGAGGTGGAACAGGGGTATCCTCTAGAGCGGCCGC
GTCGACAATCAACCTCTGGATTACAAAATTTGTGAAAGATTGACTGGTATTCTTAACTATGTTGCTCCTT
TTACGCTATGTGGATACGCTGCTTTAATGCCTTTGTATCATGCTATTGCTTCCCGTATGGCTTTCATTTT
CTCCTCCTTGTATAAATCCTGGTTGCTGTCTCTTTATGAGGAGTTGTGGCCCGTTGTCAGGCAACGTGGC
GTGGTGTGCACTGTGTTTGCTGACGCAACCCCCACTGGTTGGGGCATTGCCACCACCTGTCAGCTCCTTT
CCGGGACTTTCGCTTTCCCCCTCCCTATTGCCACGGCGGAACTCATCGCCGCCTGCCTTGCCCGCTGCTG
GACAGGGGCTCGGCTGTTGGGCACTGACAATTCCGTGGTGTTGTCGGGGAAGCTGACGTCCTTTCCATGG
CTGCTCGCCTGTGTTGCCACCTGGATTCTGCGCGGGACGTCCTTCTGCTACGTCCCTTCGGCCCTCAATC
CAGCGGACCTTCCTTCCCGCGGCCTGCTGCCGGCTCTGCGGCCTCTTCCGCATCTTCGCCTTCGCCCTCA
GACGAGTCGGATCTCCCTTTGGGCCGCCTCCCCGCCTGGGTACCTTTAAGACCAATGACTTACAAGGCAG
CTGTAGATCTTAGCCACTTTTTAAAAGAAAAGGGGGGACTGGAAGGGCTAATTCACTCCCAACGAAGATA
AGATCTGCTTTTTGCTTGTACTGGGTCTCTCTGGTTAGACCAGATCTGAGCCTGGGAGCTCTCTGGCTAA
CTAGGGAACCCACTGCTTAAGCCTCAATAAAGCTTGCCTTGAGTGCTTCAAGTAGTGTGTGCCCGTCTGT
TGTGTGACTCTGGTAACTAGAGATCCCTCAGACCCTTTTAGTCAGTGTGGAAAATCTCTAGCAGTAGTAG
TTCATGTCATCTTATTATTCAGTATTTATAACTTGCAAAGAAATGAATATCAGAGAGTGAGAGGAACTTG
TTTATTGCAGCTTATAATGGTTACAAATAAAGCAATAGCATCACAAATTTCACAAATAAAGCATTTTTTT
CACTGCATTCTAGTTGTGGTTTGTCCAAACTCATCAATGTATCTTATCATGTCTGGCTCTAGCTATCCCG
CCCCTAACTCCGCCCATCCCGCCCCTAACTCCGCCCAGTTCCGCCCATTCTCCGCCCCATGGCTGACTAA
TTTTTTTTATTTATGCAGAGGCCGAGGCCGCCTCGGCCTCTGAGCTATTCCAGAAGTAGTGAGGAGGCTT
TTTTGGAGGCCTAGGGACGTACCCAATTCGCCCTATAGTGAGTCGTATTACGCGCGCTCACTGGCCGTCG
TTTTACAACGTCGTGACTGGGAAAACCCTGGCGTTACCCAACTTAATCGCCTTGCAGCACATCCCCCTTT
CGCCAGCTGGCGTAATAGCGAAGAGGCCCGCACCGATCGCCCTTCCCAACAGTTGCGCAGCCTGAATGGC
GAATGGG
[124 nt withheld, positions 4418-4541]
C
[91 nt withheld, positions 4543-4633]
A
[49 nt withheld, positions 4635-4683]
CCTTTGACGTTGGAGTCCACGTTCTTT
[37 nt withheld, positions 4711-4747]
ACCCTATCTCGGTCTATTCTTTTGATTTATAAGGGATTTTGCCGATTTCGGCCTATTGGTTAAAAAATGA
GCTGATTTAACAAAAATTTAACGCGAATTTTAACAAAATATTAACGCTTACAATTTAGGTGGCACTTTTC
GGGGAAATGTGCGCGGAACCCCTATTTGTTTATTTTTCTAAATACATTCAAATATGTATCCGCTCATGAG
ACAATAACCCTGATAAATGCTTCAATAATATTGAAAAAGGAAGAGTATGAGTATTCAACATTTCCGTGTC
GCCCTTATTCCCTTTTTTGCGGCATTTTGCCTTCCTGTTTTTGCTCACCCAGAAACGCTGGTGAAAGTAA
AAGATGCTGAAGATCAGTTGGGTGCACGAGTGGGTTACATCGAACTGGATCTCAACAGCGGTAAGATCCT
TGAGAGTTTTCGCCCCGAAGAACGTTTTCCAATGATGAGCACTTTTAAAGTTCTGCTATGTGGCGCGGTA
TTATCCCGTATTGACGCCGGGCAAGAGCAACTCGGTCGCCGCATACACTATTCTCAGAATGACTTGGTTG
AGTACTCACCAGTCACAGAAAAGCATCTTACGGATGGCATGACAGTAAGAGAATTATGCAGTGCTGCCAT
AACCATGAGTGATAACACTGCGGCCAACTTACTTCTGACAACGATCGGAGGACCGAAGGAGCTAACCGCT
TTTTTGCACAACATGGGGGATCATGTAACTCGCCTTGATCGTTGGGAACCGGAGCTGAATGAAGCCATAC
CAAACGACGAGCGTGACACCACGATGCCTGTAGCAATGGCAACAACGTTGCGCAAACTATTAACTGGCGA
ACTACTTACTCTAGCTTCCCGGCAACAATTAATAGACTGGATGGAGGCGGATAAAGTTGCAGGACCACTT
CTGCGCTCGGCCCTTCCGGCTGGCTGGTTTATTGCTGATAAATCTGGAGCCGGTGAGCGTGGGTCTCGCG
GTATCATTGCAGCACTGGGGCCAGATGGTAAGCCCTCCCGTATCGTAGTTATCTACACGACGGGGAGTCA
GGCAACTATGGATGAACGAAATAGACAGATCGCTGAGATAGGTGCCTCACTGATTAAGCATTGGTAACTG
TCAGACCAAGTTTACTCATATATACTTTAGATTGATTTAAAACTTCATTTTTAATTTAAAAGGATCTAGG
TGAAGATCCTTTTTGATAATCTCATGACCAAAATCCCTTAACGTGAGTTTTCGTTCCACTGAGCGTCAGA
CCCCGTAGAAAAGATCAAAGGATCTTCTTGAGATCCTTTTTTTCTGCGCGTAATCTGCTGCTTGCAAACA
AAAAAACCACCGCTACCAGCGGTGGTTTGTTTGCCGGATCAAGAGCTACCAACTCTTTTTCCGAAGGTAA
CTGGCTTCAGCAGAGCGCAGATACCAAATACTGTTCTTCTAGTGTAGCCGTAGTTAGGCCACCACTTCAA
GAACTCTGTAGCACCGCCTACATACCTCGCTCTGCTAATCCTGTTACCAGTGGCTGCTGCCAGTGGCGAT
AAGTCGTGTCTTACCGGGTTGGACTCAAGACGATAGTTACCGGATAAGGCGCAGCGGTCGGGCTGAACGG
GGGGTTCGTGCACACAGCCCAGCTTGGAGCGAACGACCTACACCGAACTGAGATACCTACAGCGTGAGCT
ATGAGAAAGCGCCACGCTTCCCGAAGGGAGAAAGGCGGACAGGTATCCGGTAAGCGGCAGGGTCGGAACA
GGAGAGCGCACGAGGGAGCTTCCAGGGGGAAACGCCTGGTATCTTTATAGTCCTGTCGGGTTTCGCCACC
TCTGACTTGAGCGTCGATTTTTGTGATGCTCGTCAGGGGGGCGGAGCCTATGGAAAAACGCCAGCAACGC
GGCCTTTTTACGGTTCCTGGCCTTTTGCTGGCCTTTTGCTCACATGTTCTTTCCTGCGTTATCCCCTGAT
TCTGTGGATAACCGTATTACCGCCTTTGAGTGAGCTGATACCGCTCGCCGCAGCCGAACGACCGAGCGCA
GCGAGTCAGTGAGCGAGGAAGCGGAAGAGCGCCCAATACGCAAACCGCCTCTCCCCGCGCGTTGGCCGAT
TCATTAATGCAGCTGGCACGACAGGTTTCCCGACTGGAAAGCGGGCAGTGAGCGCAACGCAATTAATGTG
AGTTAGCTCACTCATTAGGCACCCCAGGCTTTACACTTTATGCTTCCGGCTCGTATGTTGTGTGGAATTG
TGAGCGGATAACAATTTCACACAGGAAACAGCTATGACCATGATTACGCCAAGCGCGCAATTAACCCTCA
CTAAAGGGAACAAAAGCTGGAGCTGCAAGCTTAATGTAGTCTTATGCAATACTCTTGTAGTCTTGCAACA
TGGTAACGATGAGTTAGCAACATGCCTTACAAGGAGAGAAAAAGCACCGTGCATGGCGATTGGTGGAAGT
AAGGTGGTACGATCGTGCCTTATTAGGAAGGCAACAGACGGGTCTGACATGGATTGGACGAACCACTGAA
TTGCCGCATTGCAGAGATATTGTATTTAAGTGCCTAGCTCGATACATAAACGGGTCTCTCTGGTTAGACC
AGATCTGAGCCTGGGAGCTCTCTGGCTAACTAGGGAACCCACTGCTTAAGCCTCAATAAAGCTTGCCTTG
AGTGCTTCAAGTAGTGTGTGCCCGTCTGTTGTGTGACTCTGGTAACTAGAGATCCCTCAGACCCTTTTAG
TCAGTGTGGAAAATCTCTAGCAGTGGCGCCCGAACAGGGACTTGAAAGCGAAAGGGAAACCAGAGGAGCT
CTCTCGACGCAGGACTCGGCTTGCTGAAGCGCGCACGGCAAGAGGCGAGGGGCGGCGACTGGTGAGTACG
CCAAAAATTTTGACTAGCGGAGGCTAGAAGGAGAGAGATGGGTGCGAGAGCGTCAGTATTAAGCGGGGGA
GAATTAGATCGCGATGGGAAAAAATTCGGTTAAGGCCAGGGGGAAAGAAAAAATATAAATTAAAACATAT
AGTATGGGCAAGCAGGGAGCTAGAACGATTCGCAGTTAATCCTGGCCTGTTAGAAACATCAGAAGGCTGT
AGACAAATACTGGGACAGCTACAACCATCCCTTCAGACAGGATCAGAAGAACTTAGATCATTATATAATA
CAGTAGCAACCCTCTATTGTGTGCATCAAAGGATAGAGATAAAAGACACCAAGGAAGCTTTAGACAAGAT
AGAGGAAGAGCAAAACAAAAGTAAGACCACCGCACAGCAAGCGGCCGCTGATCTTCAGACCTGGAGGAGG
AGATATGAGGGACAATTGGAGAAGTGAATTATATAAATATAAAGTAGTAAAAATTGAACCATTAGGAGTA
GCACCCACCAAGGCAAAGAGAAGAGTGGTGCAGAGAGAAAAAAGAGCAGTGGGAATAGGAGCTTTGTTCC
TTGGGTTCTTGGGAGCAGCAGGAAGCACTATGGGCGCAGCGTCAATGACGCTGACGGTACAGGCCAGACA
ATTATTGTCTGGTATAGTGCAGCAGCAGAACAATTTGCTGAGGGCTATTGAGGCGCAACAGCATCTGTTG
CAACTCACAGTCTGGGGCATCAAGCAGCTCCAGGCAAGAATCCTGGCTGTGGAAAGATACCTAAAGGATC
AACAGCTCCTGGGGATTTGGGGTTGCTCTGGAAAACTCATTTGCACCACTGCTGTGCCTTGGAATGCTAG
TTGGAGTAATAAATCTCTGGAACAGATTTGGAATCACACGACCTGGATGGAGTGGGACAGAGAAATTAAC
AATTACACAAGCTTAATACACTCCTTAATTGAAGAATCGCAAAACCAGCAAGAAAAGAATGAACAAGAAT
TATTGGAATTAGATAAATGGGCAAGTTTGTGGAATTGGTTTAACATAACAAATTGGCTGTGGTATATAAA
ATTATTCATAATGATAGTAGGAGGCTTGGTAGGTTTAAGAATAGTTTTTGCTGTACTTTCTATAGTGAAT
AGAGTTAGGCAGGGATATTCACCATTATCGTTTCAGACCCACCTCCCAACCCCGAGGGGACCCGACAGGC
CCGAAGGAATAGAAGAAGAAGGTGGAGAGAGAGACAGAGACAGATCCATTCGATTAGTGAACGGATC
