>Addgene plasmid #158309 | pLKO_Tag.VSVg.S.Ollas_NGFR | depositor partial sequence | sequence record 305487 | Tagged NGFR
ATGGGGGCAGGTGCCACCGGCCGCGCCATGGACGGGCCGCGCCTGCTGCTGTTGCTGCTTCTGGGGGTGT
CCCTTGGAGGTGCCAAGGAGGCATGCTATACAGATATCGAAATGAATAGACTCGGAAAGGGAGGAGGCGG
GGGAGGGAAGGAGACCGCCGCCGCCAAGTTCGAGAGGCAGCACATGGACAGCGGAGGAGGCGGGGGAGGG
AGCGGCTTCGCCAACGAGCTGGGCCCCAGGCTGATGGGCAAGTGCCCCACAGGCCTGTACACACACAGCG
GTGAGTGCTGCAAAGCCTGCAACCTGGGCGAGGGTGTGGCCCAGCCTTGTGGAGCCAACCAGACCGTGTG
TGAGCCCTGCCTGGACAGCGTGACGTTCTCCGACGTGGTGAGCGCGACCGAGCCGTGCAAGCCGTGCACC
GAGTGCGTGGGGCTCCAGAGCATGTCGGCGCCGTGCGTGGAGGCCGACGACGCCGTGTGCCGCTGCGCCT
ACGGCTACTACCAGGATGAGACGACTGGGCGCTGCGAGGCGTGCCGCGTGTGCGAGGCGGGCTCGGGCCT
CGTGTTCTCCTGCCAGGACAAGCAGAACACCGTGTGCGAGGAGTGCCCCGACGGCACGTATTCCGACGAG
GCCAACCACGTGGACCCGTGCCTGCCCTGCACCGTGTGCGAGGACACCGAGCGCCAGCTCCGCGAGTGCA
CACGCTGGGCCGACGCCGAGTGCGAGGAGATCCCTGGCCGTTGGATTACACGGTCCACACCCCCAGAGGG
CTCGGACAGCACAGCCCCCAGCACCCAGGAGCCTGAGGCACCTCCAGAACAAGACCTCATAGCCAGCACG
GTGGCAGGTGTGGTGACCACAGTGATGGGCAGCTCCCAGCCCGTGGTGACCCGAGGCACCACCGACAACC
TCATCCCTGTCTATTGCTCCATCCTGGCTGCTGTGGTTGTGGGCCTTGTGGCCTACATAGCCTTCAAGAG
GTGGAACAGGGGTATCCTCTAG
